>Addgene plasmid #247350 | pX330-UBF | addgene full sequence | sequence record 492883 | Addgene NGS Result
[133 nt withheld, positions 1-133]
CCTTTGACGTTGGAGTCCACGTTCTTT
[37 nt withheld, positions 161-197]
ACTCTATCTCGGGCTATTCTTTTGATTTATAAGGGATTTTGCCGATTTCGGTCTATTGGTTAAAAAATGA
GCTGATTTAACAAAAATTTAACGCGAATTTTAACAAAATATTAACGTTTACAATTTTATGGTGCACTCTC
AGTACAATCTGCTCTGATGCCGCATAGTTAAGCCAGCCCCGACACCCGCCAACACCCGCTGACGCGCCCT
GACGGGCTTGTCTGCTCCCGGCATCCGCTTACAGACAAGCTGTGACCGTCTCCGGGAGCTGCATGTGTCA
GAGGTTTTCACCGTCATCACCGAAACGCGCGAGACGAAAGGGCCTCGTGATACGCCTATTTTTATAGGTT
AATGTCATGATAATAATGGTTTCTTAGACGTCAGGTGGCACTTTTCGGGGAAATGTGCGCGGAACCCCTA
TTTGTTTATTTTTCTAAATACATTCAAATATGTATCCGCTCATGAGACAATAACCCTGATAAATGCTTCA
ATAATATTGAAAAAGGAAGAGTATGAGTATTCAACATTTCCGTGTCGCCCTTATTCCCTTTTTTGCGGCA
TTTTGCCTTCCTGTTTTTGCTCACCCAGAAACGCTGGTGAAAGTAAAAGATGCTGAAGATCAGTTGGGTG
CACGAGTGGGTTACATCGAACTGGATCTCAACAGCGGTAAGATCCTTGAGAGTTTTCGCCCCGAAGAACG
TTTTCCAATGATGAGCACTTTTAAAGTTCTGCTATGTGGCGCGGTATTATCCCGTATTGACGCCGGGCAA
GAGCAACTCGGTCGCCGCATACACTATTCTCAGAATGACTTGGTTGAGTACTCACCAGTCACAGAAAAGC
ATCTTACGGATGGCATGACAGTAAGAGAATTATGCAGTGCTGCCATAACCATGAGTGATAACACTGCGGC
CAACTTACTTCTGACAACGATCGGAGGACCGAAGGAGCTAACCGCTTTTTTGCACAACATGGGGGATCAT
GTAACTCGCCTTGATCGTTGGGAACCGGAGCTGAATGAAGCCATACCAAACGACGAGCGTGACACCACGA
TGCCTGTAGCAATGGCAACAACGTTGCGCAAACTATTAACTGGCGAACTACTTACTCTAGCTTCCCGGCA
ACAATTAATAGACTGGATGGAGGCGGATAAAGTTGCAGGACCACTTCTGCGCTCGGCCCTTCCGGCTGGC
TGGTTTATTGCTGATAAATCTGGAGCCGGTGAGCGTGGAAGCCGCGGTATCATTGCAGCACTGGGGCCAG
ATGGTAAGCCCTCCCGTATCGTAGTTATCTACACGACGGGGAGTCAGGCAACTATGGATGAACGAAATAG
ACAGATCGCTGAGATAGGTGCCTCACTGATTAAGCATTGGTAACTGTCAGACCAAGTTTACTCATATATA
CTTTAGATTGATTTAAAACTTCATTTTTAATTTAAAAGGATCTAGGTGAAGATCCTTTTTGATAATCTCA
TGACCAAAATCCCTTAACGTGAGTTTTCGTTCCACTGAGCGTCAGACCCCGTAGAAAAGATCAAAGGATC
TTCTTGAGATCCTTTTTTTCTGCGCGTAATCTGCTGCTTGCAAACAAAAAAACCACCGCTACCAGCGGTG
GTTTGTTTGCCGGATCAAGAGCTACCAACTCTTTTTCCGAAGGTAACTGGCTTCAGCAGAGCGCAGATAC
CAAATACTGTTCTTCTAGTGTAGCCGTAGTTAGGCCACCACTTCAAGAACTCTGTAGCACCGCCTACATA
CCTCGCTCTGCTAATCCTGTTACCAGTGGCTGCTGCCAGTGGCGATAAGTCGTGTCTTACCGGGTTGGAC
TCAAGACGATAGTTACCGGATAAGGCGCAGCGGTCGGGCTGAACGGGGGGTTCGTGCACACAGCCCAGCT
TGGAGCGAACGACCTACACCGAACTGAGATACCTACAGCGTGAGCTATGAGAAAGCGCCACGCTTCCCGA
AGGGAGAAAGGCGGACAGGTATCCGGTAAGCGGCAGGGTCGGAACAGGAGAGCGCACGAGGGAGCTTCCA
GGGGGAAACGCCTGGTATCTTTATAGTCCTGTCGGGTTTCGCCACCTCTGACTTGAGCGTCGATTTTTGT
GATGCTCGTCAGGGGGGCGGAGCCTATGGAAAAACGCCAGCAACGCGGCCTTTTTACGGTTCCTGGCCTT
TTGCTGGCCTTTTGCTCACATGTGAGGGCCTATTTCCCATGATTCCTTCATATTTGCATATACGATACAA
GGCTGTTAGAGAGATAATTGGAATTAATTTGACTGTAAACACAAAGATATTAGTACAAAATACGTGACGT
AGAAAGTAATAATTTCTTGGGTAGTTTGCAGTTTTAAAATTATGTTTTAAAATGGACTATCATATGCTTA
CCGTAACTTGAAAGTATTTCGATTTCTTGGCTTTATATATCTTGTGGAAAGGACGAAACACCGTTCCAGG
TCTGTGGGGCAGTGTTTTAGAGCTAGAAATAGCAAGTTAAAATAAGGCTAGTCCGTTATCAACTTGAAAA
AGTGGCACCGAGTCGGTGCTTTTTTGTTTTAGAGCTAGAAATAGCAAGTTAAAATAAGGCTAGTCCGTTT
TTAGCGCGTGCGCCAATTCTGCAGACAAATGGCTCTAGAGGTACCCGTTACATAACTTACGGTAAATGGC
CCGCCTGGCTGACCGCCCAACGACCCCCGCCCATTGACGTCAATAGTAACGCCAATAGGGACTTTCCATT
GACGTCAATGGGTGGAGTATTTACGGTAAACTGCCCACTTGGCAGTACATCAAGTGTATCATATGCCAAG
TACGCCCCCTATTGACGTCAATGACGGTAAATGGCCCGCCTGGCATTGTGCCCAGTACATGACCTTATGG
GACTTTCCTACTTGGCAGTACATCTACGTATTAGTCATCGCTATTACCATGGTCGAGGTGAGCCCCACGT
TCTGCTTCACTCTCCCCATCTCCCCCCCCTCCCCACCCCCAATTTTGTATTTATTTATTTTTTAATTATT
TTGTGCAGCGATGGGGGCGGGGGGGGGGGGGGGCGCGCGCCAGGCGGGGCGGGGCGGGGCGAGGGGCGGG
GCGGGGCGAGGCGGAGAGGTGCGGCGGCAGCCAATCAGAGCGGCGCGCTCCGAAAGTTTCCTTTTATGGC
GAGGCGGCGGCGGCGGCGGCCCTATAAAAAGCGAAGCGCGCGGCGGGCGGGAGTCGCTGCGCGCTGCCTT
CGCCCCGTGCCCCGCTCCGCCGCCGCCTCGCGCCGCCCGCCCCGGCTCTGACTGACCGCGTTACTCCCAC
AGGTGAGCGGGCGGGACGGCCCTTCTCCTCCGGGCTGTAATTAGCTGAGCAAGAGGTAAGGGTTTAAGGG
ATGGTTGGTTGGTGGGGTATTAATGTTTAATTACCTGGAGCACCTGCCTGAAATCACTTTTTTTCAGGTT
GGACCGGTGCCACCATGGACTATAAGGACCACGACGGAGACTACAAGGATCATGATATTGATTACAAAGA
CGATGACGATAAGATGGCCCCAAAGAAGAAGCGGAAGGTCGGTATCCACGGAGTCCCAGCAGCCGACAAG
AAGTACAGCATCGGCCTGGACATCGGCACCAACTCTGTGGGCTGGGCCGTGATCACCGACGAGTACAAGG
TGCCCAGCAAGAAATTCAAGGTGCTGGGCAACACCGACCGGCACAGCATCAAGAAGAACCTGATCGGAGC
CCTGCTGTTCGACAGCGGCGAAACAGCCGAGGCCACCCGGCTGAAGAGAACCGCCAGAAGAAGATACACC
AGACGGAAGAACCGGATCTGCTATCTGCAAGAGATCTTCAGCAACGAGATGGCCAAGGTGGACGACAGCT
TCTTCCACAGACTGGAAGAGTCCTTCCTGGTGGAAGAGGATAAGAAGCACGAGCGGCACCCCATCTTCGG
CAACATCGTGGACGAGGTGGCCTACCACGAGAAGTACCCCACCATCTACCACCTGAGAAAGAAACTGGTG
GACAGCACCGACAAGGCCGACCTGCGGCTGATCTATCTGGCCCTGGCCCACATGATCAAGTTCCGGGGCC
ACTTCCTGATCGAGGGCGACCTGAACCCCGACAACAGCGACGTGGACAAGCTGTTCATCCAGCTGGTGCA
GACCTACAACCAGCTGTTCGAGGAAAACCCCATCAACGCCAGCGGCGTGGACGCCAAGGCCATCCTGTCT
GCCAGACTGAGCAAGAGCAGACGGCTGGAAAATCTGATCGCCCAGCTGCCCGGCGAGAAGAAGAATGGCC
TGTTCGGAAACCTGATTGCCCTGAGCCTGGGCCTGACCCCCAACTTCAAGAGCAACTTCGACCTGGCCGA
GGATGCCAAACTGCAGCTGAGCAAGGACACCTACGACGACGACCTGGACAACCTGCTGGCCCAGATCGGC
GACCAGTACGCCGACCTGTTTCTGGCCGCCAAGAACCTGTCCGACGCCATCCTGCTGAGCGACATCCTGA
GAGTGAACACCGAGATCACCAAGGCCCCCCTGAGCGCCTCTATGATCAAGAGATACGACGAGCACCACCA
GGACCTGACCCTGCTGAAAGCTCTCGTGCGGCAGCAGCTGCCTGAGAAGTACAAAGAGATTTTCTTCGAC
CAGAGCAAGAACGGCTACGCCGGCTACATTGACGGCGGAGCCAGCCAGGAAGAGTTCTACAAGTTCATCA
AGCCCATCCTGGAAAAGATGGACGGCACCGAGGAACTGCTCGTGAAGCTGAACAGAGAGGACCTGCTGCG
GAAGCAGCGGACCTTCGACAACGGCAGCATCCCCCACCAGATCCACCTGGGAGAGCTGCACGCCATTCTG
CGGCGGCAGGAAGATTTTTACCCATTCCTGAAGGACAACCGGGAAAAGATCGAGAAGATCCTGACCTTCC
GCATCCCCTACTACGTGGGCCCTCTGGCCAGGGGAAACAGCAGATTCGCCTGGATGACCAGAAAGAGCGA
GGAAACCATCACCCCCTGGAACTTCGAGGAAGTGGTGGACAAGGGCGCTTCCGCCCAGAGCTTCATCGAG
CGGATGACCAACTTCGATAAGAACCTGCCCAACGAGAAGGTGCTGCCCAAGCACAGCCTGCTGTACGAGT
ACTTCACCGTGTATAACGAGCTGACCAAAGTGAAATACGTGACCGAGGGAATGAGAAAGCCCGCCTTCCT
GAGCGGCGAGCAGAAAAAGGCCATCGTGGACCTGCTGTTCAAGACCAACCGGAAAGTGACCGTGAAGCAG
CTGAAAGAGGACTACTTCAAGAAAATCGAGTGCTTCGACTCCGTGGAAATCTCCGGCGTGGAAGATCGGT
TCAACGCCTCCCTGGGCACATACCACGATCTGCTGAAAATTATCAAGGACAAGGACTTCCTGGACAATGA
GGAAAACGAGGACATTCTGGAAGATATCGTGCTGACCCTGACACTGTTTGAGGACAGAGAGATGATCGAG
GAACGGCTGAAAACCTATGCCCACCTGTTCGACGACAAAGTGATGAAGCAGCTGAAGCGGCGGAGATACA
CCGGCTGGGGCAGGCTGAGCCGGAAGCTGATCAACGGCATCCGGGACAAGCAGTCCGGCAAGACAATCCT
GGATTTCCTGAAGTCCGACGGCTTCGCCAACAGAAACTTCATGCAGCTGATCCACGACGACAGCCTGACC
TTTAAAGAGGACATCCAGAAAGCCCAGGTGTCCGGCCAGGGCGATAGCCTGCACGAGCACATTGCCAATC
TGGCCGGCAGCCCCGCCATTAAGAAGGGCATCCTGCAGACAGTGAAGGTGGTGGACGAGCTCGTGAAAGT
GATGGGCCGGCACAAGCCCGAGAACATCGTGATCGAAATGGCCAGAGAGAACCAGACCACCCAGAAGGGA
CAGAAGAACAGCCGCGAGAGAATGAAGCGGATCGAAGAGGGCATCAAAGAGCTGGGCAGCCAGATCCTGA
AAGAACACCCCGTGGAAAACACCCAGCTGCAGAACGAGAAGCTGTACCTGTACTACCTGCAGAATGGGCG
GGATATGTACGTGGACCAGGAACTGGACATCAACCGGCTGTCCGACTACGATGTGGACCATATCGTGCCT
CAGAGCTTTCTGAAGGACGACTCCATCGACAACAAGGTGCTGACCAGAAGCGACAAGAACCGGGGCAAGA
GCGACAACGTGCCCTCCGAAGAGGTCGTGAAGAAGATGAAGAACTACTGGCGGCAGCTGCTGAACGCCAA
GCTGATTACCCAGAGAAAGTTCGACAATCTGACCAAGGCCGAGAGAGGCGGCCTGAGCGAACTGGATAAG
GCCGGCTTCATCAAGAGACAGCTGGTGGAAACCCGGCAGATCACAAAGCACGTGGCACAGATCCTGGACT
CCCGGATGAACACTAAGTACGACGAGAATGACAAGCTGATCCGGGAAGTGAAAGTGATCACCCTGAAGTC
CAAGCTGGTGTCCGATTTCCGGAAGGATTTCCAGTTTTACAAAGTGCGCGAGATCAACAACTACCACCAC
GCCCACGACGCCTACCTGAACGCCGTCGTGGGAACCGCCCTGATCAAAAAGTACCCTAAGCTGGAAAGCG
AGTTCGTGTACGGCGACTACAAGGTGTACGACGTGCGGAAGATGATCGCCAAGAGCGAGCAGGAAATCGG
CAAGGCTACCGCCAAGTACTTCTTCTACAGCAACATCATGAACTTTTTCAAGACCGAGATTACCCTGGCC
AACGGCGAGATCCGGAAGCGGCCTCTGATCGAGACAAACGGCGAAACCGGGGAGATCGTGTGGGATAAGG
GCCGGGATTTTGCCACCGTGCGGAAAGTGCTGAGCATGCCCCAAGTGAATATCGTGAAAAAGACCGAGGT
GCAGACAGGCGGCTTCAGCAAAGAGTCTATCCTGCCCAAGAGGAACAGCGATAAGCTGATCGCCAGAAAG
AAGGACTGGGACCCTAAGAAGTACGGCGGCTTCGACAGCCCCACCGTGGCCTATTCTGTGCTGGTGGTGG
CCAAAGTGGAAAAGGGCAAGTCCAAGAAACTGAAGAGTGTGAAAGAGCTGCTGGGGATCACCATCATGGA
AAGAAGCAGCTTCGAGAAGAATCCCATCGACTTTCTGGAAGCCAAGGGCTACAAAGAAGTGAAAAAGGAC
CTGATCATCAAGCTGCCTAAGTACTCCCTGTTCGAGCTGGAAAACGGCCGGAAGAGAATGCTGGCCTCTG
CCGGCGAACTGCAGAAGGGAAACGAACTGGCCCTGCCCTCCAAATATGTGAACTTCCTGTACCTGGCCAG
CCACTATGAGAAGCTGAAGGGCTCCCCCGAGGATAATGAGCAGAAACAGCTGTTTGTGGAACAGCACAAG
CACTACCTGGACGAGATCATCGAGCAGATCAGCGAGTTCTCCAAGAGAGTGATCCTGGCCGACGCTAATC
TGGACAAAGTGCTGTCCGCCTACAACAAGCACCGGGATAAGCCCATCAGAGAGCAGGCCGAGAATATCAT
CCACCTGTTTACCCTGACCAATCTGGGAGCCCCTGCCGCCTTCAAGTACTTTGACACCACCATCGACCGG
AAGAGGTACACCAGCACCAAAGAGGTGCTGGACGCCACCCTGATCCACCAGAGCATCACCGGCCTGTACG
AGACACGGATCGACCTGTCTCAGCTGGGAGGCGACAAAAGGCCGGCGGCCACGAAAAAGGCCGGCCAGGC
AAAAAAGAAAAAGTAAGAATTCCTAGAGCTCGCTGATCAGCCTCGACTGTGCCTTCTAGTTGCCAGCCAT
CTGTTGTTTGCCCCTCCCCCGTGCCTTCCTTGACCCTGGAAGGTGCCACTCCCACTGTCCTTTCCTAATA
AAATGAGGAAATTGCATCGCATTGTCTGAGTAGGTGTCATTCTATTCTGGGGGGTGGGGTGGGGCAGGAC
AGCAAGGGGGAGGATTGGGAAGAGAATAGCAGGCATGCTGGGGAGCGGCCGCAGGAACCCCTAGTGATGG
AGTTGGCCACTCCCTCTCTGCGCGCTCGCTCGCTCACTGAGGCCGGGCGACCAAAGGTCGCCCGACGCCC
GGGCTTTGCCCGGGCGGCCTCAGTGAGCGAGCGAGCGCGCAGCTGCCTGCAGGGGCGCCTGATGCGGTAT
TTTCTCCTTACGCATCTGTGCGGTATTTCACACCGCATA
[95 nt withheld, positions 8357-8451]
T
[46 nt withheld, positions 8453-8498]
CGCCGGCTT
Features (pLannotate 1.2.2; 18 found; start..end, strand, type, name):
    324..373     -  misc_feature   bom (fragment): basis of mobility region from pBR322
    475..510     -  CDS            rop (fragment): Rop protein, which maintains plasmids at low copy number; rop
    605..709     +  promoter       AmpR promoter: bla
    710..1570    +  CDS            AmpR: β-lactamase; bla; confers resistance to ampicillin, carbenicillin, and related antibiotics
   1741..2329    +  rep_origin     ori: high-copy-number ColE1/pMB1/pBR322/pUC origin of replication
   2391..2631    +  promoter       U6 promoter: RNA polymerase III promoter for human U6 snRNA
   2661..2736    +  misc_RNA       gRNA scaffold: guide RNA scaffold for the Streptococcus pyogenes CRISPR/Cas9 system
   2743..2786    +  misc_RNA       gRNA scaffold (fragment): guide RNA scaffold for the Streptococcus pyogenes CRISPR/Cas9 system
   2833..3118    +  enhancer       CMV enhancer: human cytomegalovirus immediate early enhancer; contains an 18-bp deletion relative to the standard CMV enhancer
   3120..3396    +  promoter       chicken β-actin promoter: No description available
   3397..3624    +  intron         hybrid intron: hybrid between chicken β-actin (CBA) and minute virus of mice (MMV) introns (Gray et al., 2011)
   3762..5363    +  CDS            Cas9(N): N-terminal portion of Streptococcus pyogenes Cas9 (Zetsche et al., 2015)
   5364..7862    +  CDS            Cas9(C): C-terminal portion of Streptococcus pyogenes Cas9 (Zetsche et al., 2015)
   7863..7910    +  CDS            nucleoplasmin NLS: bipartite nuclear localization signal from nucleoplasmin
   7944..8055    +  polyA_signal   bGH poly(A) signal: bovine growth hormone polyadenylation signal
   8160..8300    +  repeat_region  AAV2 ITR: inverted terminal repeat of adeno-associated virus serotype 2 inverted
   8305..8356    -  misc_feature   bom (fragment): basis of mobility region from pBR322
   8375..323     +  rep_origin     f1 ori (across the origin) (sequence partly withheld): f1 bacteriophage origin of replication; arrow indicates direction of (+) strand synthesis
