[The description below was written by a language model from this plasmid's Addgene catalogue record and pLannotate feature annotations shown in this document.]
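Description:
pX330-UBF is a CRISPR plasmid built on the pX330 backbone, an all-in-one mammalian expression vector that delivers both Streptococcus pyogenes Cas9 and a single guide RNA from one molecule. It is propagated in bacteria as a high-copy plasmid through a ColE1/pUC-type origin and selected with ampicillin via the β-lactamase gene. An f1 phage origin is also present, along with short annotated fragments of the pBR322 bom and rop regions that appear to be backbone remnants rather than functional parts.

The construct carries two expression units. In the first, the human U6 RNA polymerase III promoter drives a guide RNA made up of a 20-nucleotide spacer targeting the human UBTF (UBF) gene, inserted by Golden Gate cloning, fused to the SpCas9 guide RNA scaffold. A partial second scaffold annotation lies immediately downstream. In the second unit, a hybrid promoter made of the CMV enhancer, the chicken β-actin promoter and a hybrid intron drives SpCas9. The annotation software splits the Cas9 coding sequence into contiguous N- and C-terminal portions that together form the full-length open reading frame. It is followed by a nucleoplasmin bipartite nuclear localization signal and terminated by the bovine growth hormone polyadenylation signal. A single AAV2 inverted terminal repeat is annotated downstream of the cassette, but only one copy is listed, so the table does not indicate a packageable AAV genome.

According to the record, the plasmid is used to cut the human UBF locus for knock-in. The Cas9-induced break would promote integration of a separately supplied donor template, which is not described in the record.
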