Addgene plasmid #247350: pX330-UBF
Purpose: Expresses SpCas9 and a sgRNA targeting the human UBF loci for knock-in.
Depositing lab: Kazuhiro Maeshima. Depositing organization: National Institute of Genetics. Publication: Transcriptional suppression of ribosomal DNA with phase separation. Ide S, Imai R, Ochi H, Maeshima K. Sci Adv. 2020 Oct 14;6(42). pii: 6/42/eabb5953. doi: 10.1126/sciadv.abb5953. Print 2020 Oct. PubMed 33055158.
Backbone
  Vector backbone: pX330
  Backbone manufacturer: Feng Zhang lab (Addgene plasmid # 42230)
  Vector type: CRISPR
Growth in bacteria
  Bacterial resistance: Ampicillin, 100 μg/mL
  Growth temperature: 37°C
  Growth strain: NEB Stable
  Copy number: High Copy
Gene/Insert
  Gene/Insert name: UBF (alt name: sgRNA targeting human UBF)
  gRNA/shRNA sequence: 5′-TTCCAGGTCTGTGGGGCAGT-3′
  Species: H. sapiens (human)
  Entrez Gene: UBTF (a.k.a. CONDBA, NOR-90, UBF, UBF-1, UBF1, UBF2)
  Promoter: U6
  Cloning method: Golden Gate
  Sequencing primers: 5′ TRC-F
Terms and licenses: Academic/Nonprofit Terms; Industry Terms: Not Available to Industry
How to cite: pX330-UBF was a gift from Kazuhiro Maeshima (Addgene plasmid # 247350 ; http://n2t.net/addgene:247350 ; RRID:Addgene_247350)
